>Addgene plasmid #34301 | KHBD00147 | depositor partial sequence | sequence record 40868 | KHBD00147 sequence 1287 bps
ATGAACCAGACATGCAAAGTGTGCGGTGAGCCGGCGGCGGGCTTCCATTTTGGCGCCTTCACCTGCGAGG
GCTGCAAGTCCTTCTTTGGCCGCTCTTACAACAACATCAGCACCATCAGCGAGTGCAAGAACGAGGGCAA
GTGCATCATCGACAAGAAGAACCGCACCACCTGCAAGGCGTGCCGCTTGAGGAAGTGCTACAACGTGGGC
ATGTCGAAGGGGGGATCCCGCTACGGACGTCGCTCCAACTGGTTCAAGATCCATTGTCTGCTGCAGGAGC
ACGAACAGGCCGCCGCAGCGGCGGGCAAGGCGCCTCCATTAGCGGGTGGCGTATCGGTGGGTGGTGCCCC
GTCGGCCTCTTCCCCGGTGGGCTCGCCACACACTCCCGGATTTGGGGACATGGCCGCCCATTTGCACCAC
CATCATCAGCAGCAGCAGCAGCAGCAGGTGCCGCGTCATCCACATATGCCTCTGCTGGGCTATCCCAGCT
ATCTGTCCGACCCATCCGCCGCCCTGCCCTTCTTCAGCATGATGGGCGGTGTACCGCACCAGTCGCCCTT
CCAGCTGCCCCCACACCTCCTCTTCCCAGGCTACCATGCAAGTGCTGCCGCTGCAGCGGCTTCTGCTGCC
GATGCCGCTTACCGGCAGGAGATGTACAAGCACCGCCAGAGCGTGGATTCCGTTGAGTCGCAGAACCGCT
TTAGTCCCGCCAGCCAGCCACCAGTGGTGCAGCCCACCTCCTCGGCCCGCCAGTCGCCCATCGATGTCTG
CCTGGAGGAGGATGTTCACTCCGTGCACAGCCATCAGTCGTCCGCAAGCCTCCTGCATCCCATTGCCATC
CGAGCCACGCCAACCACTCCGACTAGCAGCAGCCCGCTGAGTTTTGCGGCCAAGATGCAGAGCTTGTCGC
CCGTTTCGGTTTGCTCCATTGGCGGCGAAACCACCAGCGTTGTACCAGTGCATCCTCCCACCGTTTCCGC
TCAAGAAGGACCCATGGATCTGAGCATGAAGACCTCGCGGAGCTCCGTGCACAGCTTCAACGACAGCGGC
TCCGAGGATCAAGAAGTGGAGGTGGCTCCGCGCCGGAAGTTCTACCAACTGGAGGCCGAGTGCCTGACCA
CCAGCAGCAGCAGTTCCTCCCACTCCGCCGCCCACTCACCGAACACCACCACCGCCCATGCGGAAGTCAA
GCGGCAGAAGCTAGGTGGTGCAGAGGCCACCCACTTCGGTGGCTTCGCGGTGGCCCACAATGCGGCTAGT
GCCATGAGGGGAATATTCGTGTGTGTC
