>Addgene plasmid #34301 | KHBD00147 | addgene partial sequence | sequence record 41974 | M13-Rev 5'-CAGGAAACAGCTATGACC-3'
TTTATTTTGACTGATAGTGACCTGTTCGTTGCAACAAATTGATAAGCAATGCTTTCTTATAATGCCAACT
TTGTACAAGAAAGTTGGCAAGACACACACGAATATTCCCCTCATGGCACTAGCCGCATTGTGGGCCACCG
CGAAGCCACCGAAGTGGGTGGCCTCTGCACCACCTAGCTTCTGCCGCTTGACTTCCGCATGGGCGGTGGT
GGTGTTCGGTGAGTGGGCGGCGGAGTGGGAGGAACTGCTGCTGCTGGTGGTCAGGCACTCGGCCTCCAGT
TGGTAGAACTTCCGGCGCGGAGCCACCTCCACTTCTTGATCCTCGGAGCCGCTGTCGTTGAAGCTGTGCA
CGGAGCTCCGCGAGGTCTTCATGCTCAGATCCATGGGTCCTTCTTGAGCGGAAACGGTGGGAGGATGCAC
TGGTACAACGCTGGTGGTTTCGCCGCCAATGGAGCAAACCGAAACGGGCGACAAGCTCTGCATCTTGGCC
GCAAAACTCAGCGGGCTGCTGCTAGTCGGAGTGGTTGGCGTGGCTCGGATGGCAATGGGATGCAGGAGGC
TTGCGGACGACTGATGGCTGTGCACGGAGTGAACATCCTCCTCCAGGCAGACATCGATGGGCGACTGGCG
GGCCGAGGAGGTGGGCTGCACCACTGGTGGCTGGCTGGCGG
