[The description below was written by a language model from this plasmid's Addgene catalogue record.]
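Description:
KHBD00147 is a Gateway entry-type clone built in the pDONR221 donor vector backbone (Invitrogen), carrying the open reading frame of the Drosophila melanogaster gene knirps (kni, CG4717). The backbone contributes about 2.5 kb and the insert about 1.3 kb. The plasmid is maintained in E. coli at high copy number and selected with kanamycin. No feature table accompanies the record, so the origin of replication and the exact recombination sites are not itemised. As a general matter, cloning into pDONR221 by Gateway recombination replaces the donor cassette with the insert and leaves it flanked by attL sites, ready for transfer into destination vectors. M13 forward and reverse priming sites on either side of the insert are used for sequence verification.

The payload is the coding sequence alone. The record lists no promoter, tag or reporter, which is consistent with a donor backbone that serves as a shuttle rather than an expression vector. knirps is also designated NR0A1, a nuclear receptor family name, and encodes a transcription factor. The depositor notes that ORFs in this collection were cloned open-ended, without a stop codon, so after an LR reaction the coding sequence can be read through into a C-terminal fusion partner supplied by the destination vector. The clone belongs to a collection associated with work on automated protein-DNA interaction screening of Drosophila regulatory elements. Its likely use is therefore as a source clone for moving the kni ORF into expression or screening vectors, although the record does not specify particular destination vectors.
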