Addgene plasmid #34301: KHBD00147
Depositing lab: Bart Deplancke. Depositing organization: Swiss Federal Institute of Technology (EPFL). Publication: Automated protein-DNA interaction screening of Drosophila regulatory elements. Korneel Hens, Jean-Daniel Feuz, Alina Isakova, Antonina Lagovitina, Andreas Massouras, Julien Bryois, Patrick Callaerts, Susan E. Celniker, Bart Deplancke. Nat Methods. 2011 Oct 30;8(12):1065-70. 10.1038/nmeth.1763 PubMed 22037703.
Backbone
  Vector backbone: pDONR221
  Backbone manufacturer: Invitrogen
  Backbone size w/o insert (bp): 2536
  Vector type: Gateway Donor Vector
Growth in bacteria
  Bacterial resistance: Kanamycin, 50 μg/mL
  Growth temperature: 37°C
  Growth strain: DH5alpha
  Copy number: High Copy
Gene/Insert
  Gene/Insert name: CG4717 (alt names: FBgn0001320; kni; knirps)
  Species: D. melanogaster (fly)
  Insert size (bp): 1287
  Entrez Gene: kni (a.k.a. Dmel_CG4717, CG4717, Dm-kni, Dmel\CG4717, KNI, KNIRPS, Kn, Kni, NR0A1, kn, knr, ri)
  Cloning method: Gateway Cloning
  Sequencing primers: 5′ M13F; 3′ M13R
Terms and licenses: Academic/Nonprofit Terms; Industry Terms: Not Available to Industry
Depositor comments: Please note that the ORFs in this collection were cloned open-ended (without a stop codon).
How to cite: KHBD00147 was a gift from Bart Deplancke (Addgene plasmid # 34301 ; http://n2t.net/addgene:34301 ; RRID:Addgene_34301)
